Addgene plasmid #237256: p0AmpAB-PXdGYG
Purpose: Carries the X. dendrorhous GYG promoter
Depositing lab: Eric Young. Depositing organization: Worcester Polytechnic Institute. Publication: Omics-driven onboarding of the carotenoid producing red yeast Xanthophyllomyces dendrorhous CBS 6938. Tobin EE, Collins JH, Marsan CB, Nadeau GT, Mori K, Lipzen A, Mondo S, Grigoriev IV, Young EM. Appl Microbiol Biotechnol. 2024 Dec 28;108(1):547. doi: 10.1007/s00253-024-13379-w. PubMed 39731599.
Backbone
  Vector backbone: p0AmpAB
  Vector type: Synthetic Biology
Growth in bacteria
  Bacterial resistance: Ampicillin, 100 μg/mL
  Growth temperature: 37°C
  Growth strain: DH5alpha
  Copy number: High Copy
Gene/Insert
  Gene/Insert name: PXdGYG
  Species: Xanthophyllomyces dendrorhous
  Cloning method: Golden Gate
Terms and licenses: Academic/Nonprofit Terms; Industry Terms: Not Available to Industry
How to cite: p0AmpAB-PXdGYG was a gift from Eric Young (Addgene plasmid # 237256 ; http://n2t.net/addgene:237256 ; RRID:Addgene_237256)
