[The description below was written by a language model from this plasmid's Addgene catalogue record and pLannotate feature annotations shown in this document.]
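Description:
p0AmpAB-PXdGYG is a small (about 3.1 kb) synthetic-biology part plasmid that stores a single regulatory element, the GYG promoter (PXdGYG) from the carotenoid-producing red yeast Xanthophyllomyces dendrorhous. It is built on the p0AmpAB backbone and was assembled by Golden Gate cloning. The "0" in the backbone name hints at a basic, level-0 part vector in a hierarchical assembly scheme, though the record does not say so explicitly. It also does not specify the Type IIS enzyme or the overhangs that flank the part.

The plasmid is maintained in E. coli as a high-copy construct. The annotated features are all backbone elements: a ColE1/pMB1/pUC-type origin of replication, and the β-lactamase gene (AmpR) with its own bla promoter, which confers ampicillin resistance. Short fragments matching rop and the pBR322 bom region are also detected. These appear to be vestigial remnants of the pBR322 lineage rather than functional elements, which fits the high copy number stated in the record. No yeast origin, yeast selection marker, reporter or coding sequence is annotated, so the plasmid appears to serve as a bacterial storage and donor vector rather than something expressed directly in yeast.

The promoter insert itself is not picked up by the automated annotation. It presumably lies in the roughly 1.1 kb unannotated stretch between the bom fragment and the origin, but its exact boundaries and length are not recorded. The plasmid's evident use is as a source of a native X. dendrorhous promoter for building expression cassettes, as part of a genetic toolkit for engineering this non-conventional yeast.
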