Features (pLannotate 1.2.2; 5 found; start..end, strand, type, name):
    706..810     -  promoter       AmpR promoter: bla
    905..940     +  CDS            rop (fragment): Rop protein, which maintains plasmids at low copy number; rop
   1042..1078    +  misc_feature   bom (fragment): basis of mobility region from pBR322
   2233..2821    -  rep_origin     ori: high-copy-number ColE1/pMB1/pBR322/pUC origin of replication
   2992..705     -  CDS            AmpR (across the origin): β-lactamase; bla; confers resistance to ampicillin, carbenicillin, and related antibiotics
>Addgene plasmid #237256 | p0AmpAB-PXdGYG | addgene full sequence | sequence record 472758 | Addgene NGS Result
GGCTCCAGATTTATCAGCAATAAACCAGCCAGCCGGAAGGGCCGAGCGCAGAAGTGGTCCTGCAACTTTA
TCCGCCTCCATCCAGTCTATTAATTGTTGCCGGGAAGCTAGAGTAAGTAGTTCGCCAGTTAATAGTTTGC
GCAACGTTGTTGCCATTGCTACAGGCATCGTGGTGTCACGCTCGTCGTTTGGTATGGCTTCATTCAGCTC
CGGTTCCCAACGATCAAGGCGAGTTACATGATCCCCCATGTTGTGCAAAAAAGCGGTTAGCTCCTTCGGT
CCTCCGATCGTTGTCAGAAGTAAGTTGGCCGCAGTGTTATCACTCATGGTTATGGCAGCACTGCATAATT
CTCTTACTGTCATGCCATCCGTAAGATGCTTTTCTGTGACTGGTGAGTACTCAACCAAGTCATTCTGAGA
ATAGTGTATGCGGCGACCGAGTTGCTCTTGCCCGGCGTCAATACGGGATAATACCGCGCCACATAGCAGA
ACTTTAAAAGTGCTCATCATTGGAAAACGTTCTTCGGGGCGAAAACTCTCAAGGATCTTACCGCTGTTGA
GATCCAGTTCGATGTAACCCACTCGTGCACCCAACTGATCTTCAGCATCTTTTACTTTCACCAGCGTTTC
TGGGTGAGCAAAAACAGGAAGGCAAAATGCCGCAAAAAAGGGAATAAGGGCGACACGGAAATGTTGAATA
CTCATACTCTTCCTTTTTCAATATTATTGAAGCATTTATCAGGGTTATTGTCTCATGAGCGGATACATAT
TTGAATGTATTTAGAAAAATAAACAAATAGGGGTTCCGCGCACATTTCCCCGAAAAGTGCCACCTGACGT
CTAAGAAACCATTATTATCATGACATTAACCTATAAAAATAGGCGTATCACGAGGCCCTTTCGTCTCGCG
CGTTTCGGTGATGACGGTGAAAACCTCTGACACATGCAGCTCCCGGAGACGGTCACAGCTTGTCTGTAAG
CGGATGCCGGGAGCAGACAAGCCCGTCAGGGCGCGTCAGCGGGTGTTGGCGGGTGTCGGGGCTGGCTTAA
CTATGCGGCATCAGAGCAGATTGTACTGGGTCTCAGTGCCAACGCACAAACCTAATACTACATAGAAAGA
CCGACAGACAGAACGTAAAGAAGAGGAAGCCAAAGGCTGAACCAGTGGGTACCGTTCAGACAGCATTTGC
GTCACAGACAACCTATACACGCTCAAGGATTCAAATAGAAGAGAGATACTATGATGTGCAATACCAAAGA
CGGAAATAGCAACGAGATGGATGAATCTACTCAGTGGCCAACGGCGACAGCAGAGTACGCCCGAGTAAAA
GAATTGCTTACGCCAGCCCCGGAATGCGCCATGCTCATACCATGGTATACCATCATACCTATGCATTCAT
ACCATACACTTTCCATGCTGCCATCTGAATCAATTTGTCCGCTGCGCTCTCAGTGTGCGAAATTACTCAT
CTGATTTCGCTGCTTCCTTCCTCTGCCCAAGATGGACCGGCCGGCGTAATTGAGCTGTGTCACATGCGAT
CAACATCAAAGTCAGCTCCAAGATTAATCCTAAAACAGTGCTGATGCAGACGGAGGCATATATGTCGTTG
TTTTTGGCATGCTTGCGCACCTGAAGGTGCACTACATCTTTCATGACGAGTGACAAACTCTCTTCCCCTT
TGCTTCTTTCTTTTCTCTTTTCGTGTACCATAAGCTGTTCTCTCTGAGTCAGGTTCTGCCTTGATCTGTA
CATATAGGTGGTTACATCGAACACGTCTCTTTCCTCGTATCATTTACCAACTATTGTCTATCTGTCCTTG
TCCTCTTGCAGACCTAGCCGGGATCACCGAGATGGGATTGAATGGACGCACCCCAACCGCGGCCCAAGTT
GATCCTATAAAACCCCCAAATTACCCCATGGCATACCGCGATCTGGGTCCACACACGTGACGACATTGCT
GTCACGTGACCTGCCGATCGATCGCCGGATATGACCGCTTCCCGAGTTATCGAGAGAAAACAAAAGTGAA
AAAAAAAAAGAAGAGAATCGTCCTTCAGCATACACAACCATCTCGATCAACCCATCTAACAAATGAGAGA
CCGAGCGGTATCAGCTCACTCAAAGGCGGTAATACGGTTATCCACAGAATCAGGGGATAACGCAGGAAAG
AACATGTGAGCAAAAGGCCAGCAAAAGGCCAGGAACCGTAAAAAGGCCGCGTTGCTGGCGTTTTTCCATA
GGCTCCGCCCCCCTGACGAGCATCACAAAAATCGACGCTCAAGTCAGAGGTGGCGAAACCCGACAGGACT
ATAAAGATACCAGGCGTTTCCCCCTGGAAGCTCCCTCGTGCGCTCTCCTGTTCCGACCCTGCCGCTTACC
GGATACCTGTCCGCCTTTCTCCCTTCGGGAAGCGTGGCGCTTTCTCATAGCTCACGCTGTAGGTATCTCA
GTTCGGTGTAGGTCGTTCGCTCCAAGCTGGGCTGTGTGCACGAACCCCCCGTTCAGCCCGACCGCTGCGC
CTTATCCGGTAACTATCGTCTTGAGCCCAACCCGGTAAGACACGACTTATCGCCACTGGCAGCAGCCACT
GGTAACAGGATTAGCAGAGCGAGGTATGTAGGCGGTGCTACAGAGTTCTTGAAGTGGTGGCCTAACTACG
GCTACACTAGAAGAACAGTATTTGGTATCTGCGCTCTGCTGAAGCCAGTTACCTTCGGAAAAAGAGTTGG
TAGCTCTTGATCCGGCAAACAAACCACCGCTGGTAGCGGTGGTTTTTTTGTTTGCAAGCAGCAGATTACG
CGCAGAAAAAAAGGATCTCAAGAAGATCCTTTGATCTTTTCTACGGGGTCTGACGCTCAGTGGAACGAAA
ACTCACGTTAAGGGATTTTGGTCATGAGATTATCAAAAAGGATCTTCACCTAGATCCTTTTAAATTAAAA
ATGAAGTTTTAAATCAATCTAAAGTATATATGAGTAAACTTGGTCTGACAGTTACCAATGCTTAATCAGT
GAGGCACCTATCTCAGCGATCTGTCTATTTCGTTCATCCATAGTTGCCTGGCTCCCCGTCGTGTAGATAA
CTACGATACGGGAGGGCTTACCATCTGGCCCCAGTGCTGCAATGATACCGCGAGAGCCACGCTCACC
